>Addgene plasmid #222033 | pVP081 | addgene full sequence | sequence record 440970 | Addgene NGS Result
TCGCGCCGAAGGATGTCGCTGCCGACTGGGCAATGGAGCGCCTGCCGGCCCAGTATCAGCCCGTCATACT
TGAAGCTAGACAGGCTTATCTTGGACAAGAAGAAGATCGCTTGGCCTCGCGCGCAGATCAGTTGGAAGAA
TTTGTCCACTACGTGAAAGGCGAGATCACCAAGGTAGTCGGCAAATAATGTCTAGCTAGAAATTCGTTCA
AGCCGACGCCGCTTCGCGGCGCGGCTTAACTCAAGCGTTAGATGCACTAAGCACATAATTGCTCACAGCC
AAACTATCAGGTCAAGTCTGCTTTTATTATTTTTAAGCGTGCATAATAAGCCCTACACAAATTGGGAGAT
ATATCATGCATGACCAAAATCCCTTAACGTGAGTTTTCGTTCCACTGAGCGTCAGACCCCGTAGAAAAGA
TCAAAGGATCTTCTTGAGATCCTTTTTTTCTGCGCGTAATCTGCTGCTTGCAAACAAAAAACCACCGCTA
CCAGCGGTGGTTTGTTTGCCGGATCAAGAGCTACCAACTCTTTTTCCGAAGGTAACTGGCTTCAGCAGAG
CGCAGATACCAAATACTGTCCTTCTAGTGTAGCCGTAGTTAGGCCACCACTTCAAGAACTCTGTAGCACC
GCCTACATACCTCGCTCTGCTAATCCTGTTACCAGTGGCTGCTGCCAGTGGCGATAAGTCGTGTCTTACC
GGGTTGGACTCAAGACGATAGTTACCGGATAAGGCGCAGCGGTCGGGCTGAACGGGGGGTTCGTGCACAC
AGCCCAGCTTGGAGCGAACGACCTACACCGAACTGAGATACCTACAGCGTGAGCTATGAGAAAGCGCCAC
GCTTCCCGAAGGGAGAAAGGCGGACAGGTATCCGGTAAGCGGCAGGGTCGGAACAGGAGAGCGCACGAGG
GAGCTTCCAGGGGGAAACGCCTGGTATCTTTATAGTCCTGTCGGGTTTCGCCACCTCTGACTTGAGCGTC
GATTTTTGTGATGCTCGTCAGGGGGGCGGAGCCTATGGAAAAACGCCAGCAACGCGGCCTTTTTACGGTT
CCTGGCCTTTTGCTGGCCTTTTGCTCACATGTTCTTTCCTGCGTTATCCCCTGATTCTGTGGATAACCGT
ATTACCGCCTTTGAGTGAGCTGATACCGCTCGCCGCAGCCGAACGACCGAGCGCAGCGAGTCAGTGAGCG
AGGAAGCGGAAGAGCGCCTGATGCGGTATTTTCTCCTTACGCATCTGTGCGGTATTTCACACCGCATATG
GTGCACTCTCAGTACAATCTGCTCTGATGCCGCATAGTTAAGCCAGTATACACTCCGCTATCGCTACGTG
ACTGGGTCATGGCTGCGCCCCGACACCCGCCAACACCCGCTGACGCGCCCTGACGGGCTTGTCTGCTCCC
GGCATCCGCTTACAGACAAGCTGTGACCGGCTCCGGGAGCTGCATGTGTCAGAGGTTTTCACCGTCATCA
CCGAAACGCGCGAGGCAGGGTGCCTTGATGTGGGCGCCGGCGGTCGAGTGGCGACGGCGCGGCTTGTCCG
CGCCCTGGTAGATTGCCTGGCCGTAGGCCAGCCATTTTTGAGCGGCCAGCGGCCGCGATAGGCCGACGCG
AAGCGGCGGGGCGTAGGGAGCGCAGCGACCGAAGGGTAGGCGCTTTTTGCAGCTCTTCGGCTGTGCGCTG
GCCAGACAGTTATGCACAGGCCAGGCGGGTTTTAAGAGTTTTAATAAGTTTTAAAGAGTTTTAGGCGGAA
AAATCGCCTTTTTTCTCTTTTATATCAGTCACTTACATGTGTGACCGGTTCCCAATGTACGGCTTTGGGT
TCCCAATGTACGGGTTCCGGTTCCCAATGTACGGCTTTGGGTTCCCAATGTACGTGCTATCCACAGGAAA
GAGAGCTTTTCGACCTTTTTCCCCTGCTAGGGCAATTTGCCCTAGCATCTGCTCCGTACATTAGGAACCG
GCGGATGCTTCGCCCTCGATCAGGTTGCGGTAGCGCATGACTAGGATCGGGCCAGCCTGCCCCGCCTCCT
CCTTCAAATCGTACTCCGGCAGGTCATTTGACCCGATCAGCTTGCGCACGGTGAAACAGAACTTCTTGAA
CTCTCCGGCGCTGCCACTGCGTTCGTAGATCGTCTTGAACAACCATCTGGCTTCTGCCTTGCCTGCGGCG
CGGCGTGCCAGGCGGTAGAGAAAACGGCCGATGCCGGGATCGATCAAAAAGTAATCGGGGTGAACCGTCA
GCACGTCCGGGTTCTTGCCTTCTGTGATCTCGCGGTACATCCAATCAGCTAGCTCGATCTCGATGTACTC
CGGCCGCCCGGTTTCGCTCTTTACGATCTTGTAGCGGCTAATCAAGGCTTCACCCTCGGATACCGTCACC
AGGCGGCCGTTCTTGGCCTTCTTCGTACGCTGCATGGCAACGTGCGTGGTGTTTAACCGAATGCAGGTTT
CTACCAGGTCGTCTTTCTGCTTTCCGCCATCGGCTCGCCGGCAGAACTTGAGTACGTCCGCAACGTGTGG
ACGGAACACGCGGCCGGGCTTGTCTCCCTTCCCTTCCCGGTATCGGTTCATGGATTCGGTTAGATGGGAA
ACCGCCATCAGTACCAGGTCGTAATCCCACACACTGGCCATGCCGGCCGGCCCTGCGGAAACCTCTACGT
GCCCGTCTGGAAGCTCGTAGCGGATCACCTCGCCAGCTCGTCGGTCACGCTTCGACAGACGGAAAACGGC
CACGTCCATGATGCTGCGACTATCGCGGGTGCCCACGTCATAGAGCATCGGAACGAAAAAATCTGGTTGC
TCGTCGCCCTTGGGCGGCTTCCTAATCGACGGCGCACCGGCTGCCGGCGGTTGCCGGGATTCTTTGCGGA
TTCGATCAGCGGCCGCTTGCCACGATTCACCGGGGCGTGCTTCTGCCTCGATGCGTTGCCGCTGGGCGGC
CTGCGCGGCCTTCAACTTCTCCACCAGGTCATCACCCAGCGCCGCGCCGATTTGTACCGGGCCGGATGGT
TTGCGACCGCTCACGCCGATTCCTCGGGCTTGGGGGTTCCAGTGCCATTGCAGGGCCGGCAGACAACCCA
GCCGCTTACGCCTGGCCAACCGCCCGTTCCTCCACACATGGGGCATTCCACGGCGTCGGTGCCTGGTTGT
TCTTGATTTTCCATGCCGCCTCCTTTAGCCGCTAAAATTCATCTACTCATTTATTCATTTGCTCATTTAC
TCTGGTAGCTGCGCGATGTATTCAGATAGCAGCTCGGTAATGGTCTTGCCTTGGCGTACCGCGTACATCT
TCAGCTTGGTGTGATCCTCCGCCGGCAACTGAAAGTTGACCCGCTTCATGGCTGGCGTGTCTGCCAGTCT
GGCCAACGTTGCAGCCTTGCTGCTGCGTGCGCTCGGACGGCCGGCACTTAGCGTGTTTGTGCTTTTGCTC
ATTTTCTCTTTACCTCATTAACTCAAATGAGTTTTGATTTAATTTCAGCGGCCAGCGCCTGGACCTCGCG
GGCAGCGTCGCCCTCGGGTTCTGATTCAAGAACGGTTGTGCCGGCGGCGGCAGTGCCTGGGTAGCTCACG
CGCTGCGTGATACGGGACTCAAGAATGGGCAGCTCGTACCCGGCCAGCGCCTCGGCAACCTCACCGCCGA
TGCGCGTGCCTTTGATCGCCCGCGACACGACAAAGGCCGCTTGTAGCCTTCCATCCGTGACCTCAATGCG
CTGCTTAACCAGCTCCACCAGGTCGGCGGTGGCCCATATGTCGTAAGGGCTTGGCTGCACCGGAATCAGC
ACGAAGTCGGCTGCCTTGATCGCGGACACAGCCAAGTCCGCCGCCTGGGGCGCTCCGTCGATCACTACGA
AGTCGCGCCGGCCGATGGCCTTCACGTCGCGGTCAATCGTCGGGCGGTCGATGCCGACAACGGTTAGCGG
TTGATCTTCCCGCACGGCCGCCCAATCGCGGGCACTGCCCTGGGGATCGGAATCGACTAACAGAACATCG
GCCCCGGCGAGTTGCAGGGCGCGGGCTAGATGGGTTGCGATGGTCGTCTTGCCTGACCCGCCTTTCTGGT
TAAGTACAGCGATAACCTTCATGCGTTCCCCTTGCGTATTTGTTTATTTACTCATCGCATCATATACGCA
GCGACCGCATGACGCAAGCTGTTTTACTCAAATACACATCACCTTTTTAGACGGCGGCGCTCGGTTTCTT
CAGCGGCCAAGCTGGCCGGCCAGGCCGCCAGCTTGGCATCAGACAAACCGGCCAGGATTTCATGCAGCCG
CACGGTTGATACGTGCGCGGGCGGCTCGAACACGTACCCGGCCGCGATCATCTCCGCCTCGATCTCTTCG
GTAATGAAAAACGGTTCGTCCTGGCCGTCCTGGTGCGGTTTCATGCTTGTTCCTCTTGGCGTTCATTCTC
GGCGGCCGCCAGGGCGTCGGCCTCGGTCAATGCGTCCTCACGGAAGGCACCGCGCCGCCTGGCCTCGGTG
GGCGTCACTTCCTCGCTGCGCTCAAGTGCGCGGTACAGGGTCGAGCGATGCACGCCAAGCAGTGCAGCCG
CCTCTTTCACGGTGCGGCCTTCCTGGTCGATCAGCTCGCGGGCGTGCGCGATCTGTGCCGGGGTGAGGGT
AGGGCGGGGGCCAAACTTCACGCCTCGGGCCTTGGCGGCCTCGCGCCCGCTCCGGGTGCGGTCGATGATT
AGGGAACGCTCGAACTCGGCAATGCCGGCGAACACGGTCAACACCATGCGGCCGGCCGGCGTGGTGGTGT
CGGCCCACGGCTCTGCCAGGCTACGCAGGCCCGCGCCGGCCTCCTGGATGCGCTCGGCAATGTCCAGTAG
GTCGCGGGTGCTGCGGGCCAGGCGGTCTAGCCTGGTCACTGTCACAACGTCGCCAGGGCGTAGGTGGTCA
AGCATCCTGGCCAGCTCCGGGCGGTCGCGCCTGGTGCCGGTGATCTTCTCGGAAAACAGCTTGGTGCAGC
CGGCCGCGTGCAGTTCGGCCCGTTGGTTGGTCAAGTCCTGGTCGTCGGTGCTGACGCGGGCATAGCCCAG
CAGGCCAGCGGCGGCGCTCTTGTTCATGGCGTAATGTCTCCGGTTCTAGTCGCAAGTATTCTACTTTATG
CGACTAAAACACGCGACAAGAAAACGCCAGGAAAAGGGCAGGGCGGCAGCCTGTCGCGTAACTTAGGACT
TGTGCGACATGTCGTTTTCAGAAGAGGGCTGCACTGAACGTCAGAAGCCGACTGCACTATAGCAGCGGAG
GGGTTGGATCAAAGTACTTTAAAGTACTTTAAAGTACTTTAAAGTACTTTGATCCCGAGGGGAACCCTGT
GGTTGGCATGCACATACAAATGGACGAACGGATAAACCTTTTCACGCCCTTTTAAATATCCGATTATTCT
AATAAACGCTCTTTTCTCTTAGGTTTACCCGCCAATATATCCTGTCAAACACTGATAGTTTAAACTGAAG
GCGGGAAACGACAATCTGATCCAAGCTCAAGCTAAGCTTCGTCTCATCAGCTACCTTGAGACCGTCGACT
TATATTCCCCAGAACATCAGGTTAATGGCGTTTTTGATGTCATTTTCGCGGTGGCTGAGATCAGCCACTT
CTTCCCCGATAACGGAAACCGGCACACTGGCCATATCGGTGGTCATCATGCGCCAGCTTTCATCCCCGAT
ATGCACCACCGGGTAAAGTTCACGGGAGACTTTATCTGACAGCAGACGTGCACTGGCCAGGGGGATCACC
ATCCGTCGCCCGGGCGTGTCAATAATATCACTCTGTACATCCACAAACAGACGATAACGGCTCTCTCTTT
TATAGGTGTAAACCTTAAACTGCATTTCACCAGCCCCTGTTCTCGTCAGCAAAAGAGCCGTTCATTTCAA
TAAACCGGGCGACCTCAGCCATCCCTTCCTGATTTTCCGCTTTCCAGCGTTCGGCACGCAGACGACGGGC
TTCATTCTGCATGGTTGTGCTTACCAGACCGGAGATATTGACATCATATATGCCTTGAGCAACTGATAGC
TGTCGCTGTCAACTGTCACTGTAATACGCTGCTTCATAGCATACCTCTTTTTGACATACTTCGGGTATAC
ATATCAGTATATATTCTTATACCGCAAAAATCAGCGCGCAAATACGCATACTGTTATCTGGCTTTTAGTA
AGCCGGATCCACGCGTTTACGCCCCGCCCTGCCACTCATCGCAGTACTGTTGTAATTCATTAAGCATTCT
GCCGACATGGAAGCCATCACAAACGGCATGATGAACCTGAATCGCCAGCGGCATCAGCACCTTGTCGCCT
TGCGTATAATATTTGCCCATGGTGAAAACGGGGGCGAAGAAGTTGTCCATATTGGCCACGTTTAAATCAA
AACTGGTGAAACTCACCCAGGGATTGGCTGAGACTAAAAACATATTCTCAATAAACCCTTTAGGGAAATA
GGCCAGGTTTTCACCGTAACACGCCACATCTTGCGAATATATGTGTAGAAACTGCCGGAAATCGTCGTGG
TATTCACTCCAGAGCGATGAAAACGTTTCAGTTTGCTCATGGAAAACGGTGTAACAAGGGTGAACACTAT
CCCATATCACCAGCTCACCGTCTTTCATTGCCATACGGAATTCCGGATGAGCATTCATCAGGCGGGCAAG
AATGTGAATAAAGGCCGGATAAAACTTGTGCTTATTTTTCTTTACGGTCTTTAAAAAGGCCGTAATATCC
AGCTGAACGGTCTGGTTATAGGTACATTGAGCAACTGACTGAAATGCCTCAAAATGTTCTTTACGATGCC
ATTGGGATATATCAACGGTGGTATATCCAGTGATTTTTTTCTCCATTTTAGCTTCCTTAGCTCCTGAAAA
TCTCGACGGATCCTAACTCAAAATCCACACATTATACGAGCCGGAAGCATAAAGTGTAAAGCCTGGGGTG
CCTAATGCGGCCGCGGTCTCAGTATTAACTGCAGAGACGCTGCAGGCATGCGACGTCGGGCCCTCTAGAG
GATCCCCGGGTACCGCGAATTCAATTCGGCGTTAATTCAGTACATTAAAAACGTCCGCAATGTGTTATTA
AGTTGTCTAAGCGTCAATTTGTTTACACCACAATATATCCTGCCACCAGCCAGCCAACAGCTCCCCGACC
GGCAGCTCGGCACAAAATCACCACTCGATACAGGCAGCCCATCAGTCCGGGACGGCGTCAGCGGGAGAGC
CGTTGTAAGGCGGCAGACTTTGCTCATGTTACCGATGCTATTCGGAAGAACGGCAACTAAGCTGCCGGGT
TTGAAACACGGATGATCTCGCGGAGGGTAGCATGTTGATTGTAACGATGACAGAGCGTTGCTGCCTGTGA
TCAATTCGGGCACGAACCCAGTGGACATAAGCCTGTTCGGTTCGTAAGCTGTAATGCAAGTAGCGTATGC
GCTCACGCAACTGGTCCAGAACCTTGACCGAACGCAGCGGTGGTAACGGCGCAGTGGCGGTTTTCATGGC
TTGTTATGACTGTTTTTTTGGGGTACAGTCTATGCCTCGGGCATCCAAGCAGCAAGCGCGTTACGCCGTG
GGTCGATGTTTGATGTTATGGAGCAGCAACGATGTTACGCAGCAGGGCAGTCGCCCTAAAACAAAGTTAA
ACATCATGGGGGAAGCGGTGATCGCCGAAGTATCGACTCAACTATCAGAGGTAGTTGGCGTCATCGAGCG
CCATCTCGAACCGACGTTGCTGGCCGTACATTTGTACGGCTCCGCAGTGGATGGCGGCCTGAAGCCACAC
AGTGATATTGATTTGCTGGTTACGGTGACCGTAAGGCTTGATGAAACAACGCGGCGAGCTTTGATCAACG
ACCTTTTGGAAACTTCGGCTTCCCCTGGAGAGAGCGAGATTCTCCGCGCTGTAGAAGTCACCATTGTTGT
GCACGACGACATCATTCCGTGGCGTTATCCAGCTAAGCGCGAACTGCAATTTGGAGAATGGCAGCGCAAT
GACATTCTTGCAGGTATCTTCGAGCCAGCCACGATCGACATTGATCTGGCTATCTTGCTGACAAAAGCAA
GAGAACATAGCGTTGCCTTGGTAGGTCCAGCGGCGGAGGAACTCTTTGATCCGGTTCCTGAACAGGATCT
ATTTGAGGCGCTAAATGAAACCTTAACGCTATGGAACTCGCCGCCCGACTGGGCTGGCGATGAGCGAAAT
GTAGTGCTTACGTTGTCCCGCATTTGGTACAGCGCAGTAACCGGCAAAA
Features (pLannotate 1.2.2; 18 found; start..end, strand, type, name):
    434..1021    +  rep_origin     ori: high-copy-number ColE1/pMB1/pBR322/pUC origin of replication
   1207..1347    -  misc_feature   bom: basis of mobility region from pBR322
   1449..1488    -  CDS            rop (fragment): Rop protein, which maintains plasmids at low copy number; rop
   1691..1885    -  rep_origin     pVS1 oriV: origin of replication for the Pseudomonas plasmid pVS1 (Heeb et al., 2000)
   1951..3024    -  CDS            pVS1 RepA: replication protein from the Pseudomonas plasmid pVS1 (Heeb et al., 2000)
   3453..4082    -  CDS            pVS1 StaA: stability protein from the Pseudomonas plasmid pVS1 (Heeb et al., 2000)
   4642..5043    -  CDS            Y4CG_SINFN (fragment): Protein inferred from homology: Swiss-Prot protein existence level 3. From Sinorhizobium fredii (strain NBRC 101917 / NGR234).
   5413..5437    -  misc_feature   RB T-DNA repeat: right border repeat from nopaline C58 T-DNA
   5533..5835    -  CDS            ccdB: CCDB_ECOLI - Also known as G, letB, letD. Experimental evidence at protein level: Swiss-Prot protein existence level 1. Toxic component of a type II toxin-antitoxin (TA) system, functioning in plasmid maintainence. Responsible for the post- segregational killing (PSK) of plasmid-free cells, also referred to as a plasmid addiction system. Half-life of over 2 hours. Cell killing by CcdB is accompanied by filamentation, defects in chromosome and plasmid segregation, defects in cell division, formation of anucleate cells, decreased DNA synthesis and plasmid loss. Interferes with the activity of DN
   5840..5998    -  CDS            ccdA (fragment): CCDA_ECO57 - Also known as H, letA. Experimental evidence at protein level: Swiss-Prot protein existence level 1. Antitoxin component of a type II toxin-antitoxin (TA) system which inhibits the post-segregational killing (PSK) of plasmid-free cells, also referred to as a plasmid addiction system. Binds to and blocks the activity of CcdB; will also remove bound CcdB protein from the CcdB-GyrA complex by forming a CcdA-CcdB complex, a process termed rejuvenation. Functions as a transcriptional corepressor for the ccdAB operon, repression also requires CcdB (By similarity). From Escherichia coli
   6155..6836    -  CDS            CmR (fragment): chloramphenicol acetyltransferase confers resistance to chloramphenicol
   6837..6866    -  promoter       cat promoter (fragment): promoter of the E. coli cat gene encoding chloramphenicol acetyltransferase
   6890..6920    -  promoter       lac UV5 promoter: E. coli lac promoter with an "up" mutation
   6993..7015    -  misc_feature   MCS (fragment): pUC18/19 multiple cloning site
   7091..7115    -  misc_feature   LB T-DNA repeat: left border repeat from nopaline C58 T-DNA
   7374..7397    +  promoter       Pc promoter (fragment): intI1 (promoter lies within the coding sequence); class 1 integron promoter
   7573..7629    +  CDS            GmR (fragment): gentamycin acetyltransferase; aacC1; confers resistance to gentamycin
   7640..188     +  CDS            SmR (fragment) (across the origin): aminoglycoside adenylyltransferase (Murphy, 1985); aadA; confers resistance to spectinomycin and streptomycin
