[The description below was written by a language model from this plasmid's Addgene catalogue record and pLannotate feature annotations shown in this document.]
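Description:
pVP081 is an empty acceptor vector from the MultiGreen 2.0 system, a multiplexing extension of GreenGate (Golden Gate-style) cloning for plant work. The record describes it as the "DE" level 1 acceptor with spectinomycin selection, built on the pVP076 backbone. It carries no insert, and all Esp3I sites not needed for assembly have been removed (domesticated), which suggests that Esp3I is used in the cloning scheme. The record does not spell out the overhangs or the assembly steps.

The sequenced plasmid of about 8.2 kb has the architecture of a binary T-DNA vector. A high-copy ColE1/pUC-type origin, with the pBR322 bom site and a remnant of rop, supports propagation in E. coli. The pVS1 oriV, RepA and StaA functions provide replication and stable maintenance in Agrobacterium. Backbone selection comes from an aadA (SmR) gene conferring spectinomycin/streptomycin resistance, which lies downstream of a class 1 integron Pc promoter fragment and a small gentamicin acetyltransferase remnant.

Between the nopaline-type left and right T-DNA border repeats lies a counter-selection stuffer consisting of the ccdB toxin gene, a ccdA fragment, and a chloramphenicol acetyltransferase cassette with its cat promoter, next to a lac UV5 promoter and an MCS fragment. Because ccdB kills ordinary E. coli strains, the empty vector must be kept in a ccdB-tolerant strain, where it is selected with chloramphenicol plus spectinomycin. In acceptors of this design, successful assembly typically replaces the ccdB/CmR cassette with the incoming modules, so correct clones survive in standard hosts under spectinomycin alone. The resulting constructs sit between the T-DNA borders and would be suitable for Agrobacterium-mediated delivery into plants.
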