Addgene plasmid #222033: pVP081
Purpose: (Empty Backbone) MultiGreen 2.0 DE level 1 acceptor vector, spectinomycin selection.
Depositing lab: Wayne Parrott. Depositing organization: University of Georgia. Publication: MultiGreen: A multiplexing architecture for GreenGate cloning. Pennetti VJ, LaFayette PR, Parrott WA. PLoS One. 2024 Sep 18;19(9):e0306008. doi: 10.1371/journal.pone.0306008. eCollection 2024. PubMed 39292669.
Backbone
  Vector backbone: pVP076
  Vector type: Synthetic Biology ; GreenGate compatible cloning vector
Growth in bacteria
  Bacterial resistance: Chloramphenicol and Spectinomycin, 25 & 50 μg/mL
  Growth temperature: 37°C
  Growth strain: ccdB Survival
  Copy number: High Copy
Gene/Insert
  Gene/Insert name: None
  Mutation: All unused Esp3i sites are domesticated
Terms and licenses: Academic/Nonprofit Terms; Industry Terms
How to cite: pVP081 was a gift from Wayne Parrott (Addgene plasmid # 222033 ; http://n2t.net/addgene:222033 ; RRID:Addgene_222033)
